Addgene plasmid #192238: eIF3b- pMK293 (mAID-mCherry2-Hygro) plasmid
Purpose: knockin donor vector of mAID-mCherry2-Hygro to C-terminus of endogenous human eIF3b
Depositing lab: Dieter Wolf. Depositing organization: Xiamen University. Publication: eIF3 mRNA selectivity profiling reveals eIF3k as a cancer-relevant regulator of ribosome content. Duan H, Zhang S, Zarai Y, Ollinger R, Wu Y, Sun L, Hu C, He Y, Tian G, Rad R, Kong X, Cheng Y, Tuller T, Wolf DA. EMBO J. 2023 Jun 15;42(12):e112362. doi: 10.15252/embj.2022112362. Epub 2023 May 8. PubMed 37155573.
Backbone
  Vector backbone: pCR-Blunt II-TOPO vector(Cat#450245)
  Backbone manufacturer: Thermo fisher
  Vector type: Mammalian Expression
  Selectable markers: Hygromycin
Growth in bacteria
  Bacterial resistance: Kanamycin, 50 μg/mL
  Growth temperature: 37°C
  Growth strain: DH5alpha
  Copy number: High Copy
Gene/Insert
  Gene/Insert name: eIF3b-knockin-homology arm-mAID-mCherry2-Hygro
  Species: H. sapiens (human)
  Insert size (bp): 5212
  Entrez Gene: EIF3B (a.k.a. EIF3-ETA, EIF3-P110, EIF3-P116, EIF3S9, PRT1)
  Cloning method: TOPO Cloning
  Sequencing primers: 5′ CAGGAAACAGCTATGAC; 3′ TGTAAAACGACGGCCAGT
Terms and licenses: Academic/Nonprofit Terms; Industry Terms: Not Available to Industry
Depositor comments: Please visit https://www.biorxiv.org/content/10.1101/2022.08.28.505560v2 for bioRxiv preprint.
How to cite: eIF3b- pMK293 (mAID-mCherry2-Hygro) plasmid was a gift from Dieter Wolf (Addgene plasmid # 192238 ; http://n2t.net/addgene:192238 ; RRID:Addgene_192238)
