[The description below was written by a language model from this plasmid's Addgene catalogue record and pLannotate feature annotations shown in this document.]
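Description:
eIF3b-pMK293 (mAID-mCherry2-Hygro) is a homology-directed repair donor plasmid for tagging the C-terminus of the endogenous human EIF3B gene with an auxin-inducible degron and a red fluorescent reporter. It is built in the pCR-Blunt II-TOPO cloning backbone, into which the roughly 5.2 kb insert was placed by TOPO cloning. The backbone supplies a high-copy ColE1/pUC-type origin and a Tn5-derived NeoR/KanR gene for kanamycin selection in E. coli. It also carries a BleoR cassette and the usual remnants of the TOPO site: lac promoter/operator, SP6 and T7 promoters, and lacZα and ccdB fragments disrupted by the insertion.

The insert lies on the reverse strand relative to the annotation. Three EIF3B coding fragments, separated by unannotated stretches, mark genomic sequence from the 3′ end of the gene that serves as the upstream homology arm. The annotation tool matched these fragments to the bovine orthologue, but the record gives the species as human. They are followed by mini-AID (the minimal IAA17 degron), mCherry2 and an SV40 polyadenylation signal. Next comes a hygromycin resistance cassette driven by the mouse PGK promoter with a PGK poly(A) signal. It is flanked by two loxP sites, so Cre could act on the marker after selection. The unannotated region between the distal loxP site and the SP6 promoter presumably holds the downstream homology arm.

The tag has no promoter of its own, so the fusion is expressed only from the EIF3B locus after correct integration. The record does not describe how the targeted break is introduced. In cells expressing TIR1, auxin addition should trigger rapid degradation of the tagged eIF3b, allowing acute depletion studies, while mCherry2 reports protein level and localisation.
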