Features (pLannotate 1.2.2; 26 found; start..end, strand, type, name):
     68..89      +  protein_bind   CAP binding site: CAP binding activates transcription in the presence of cAMP. E. coli catabolite activator protein
    104..134     +  promoter       lac promoter: promoter for the E. coli lac operon
    142..158     +  protein_bind   lac operator: The lac repressor binds to the lac operator to inhibit transcription in E. coli. This inhibition can be relieved by adding lactose or isopropyl-β-D-thiogalactopyranoside (IPTG). lac repressor encoded by lacI
    200..218     +  promoter       SP6 promoter: promoter for bacteriophage SP6 RNA polymerase
   1079..1112    +  protein_bind   loxP: Cre-mediated recombination occurs in the 8-bp core sequence (GCATACAT). Cre recombinase
   1139..1591    -  polyA_signal   PGK poly(A) signal: mouse phosphoglycerate kinase 1 polyadenylation signal
   1675..2695    -  CDS            HygR (fragment): aminoglycoside phosphotransferase from E. coli; aph(4)-Ia; confers resistance to hygromycin
   2755..3254    -  promoter       PGK promoter: mouse phosphoglycerate kinase 1 promoter
   3315..3348    +  protein_bind   loxP: Cre-mediated recombination occurs in the 8-bp core sequence (GCATACAT). Cre recombinase
   3379..3500    -  polyA_signal   SV40 poly(A) signal: SV40 polyadenylation signal
   3523..3607    -  CDS            large T antigen (fragment): large T antigen from SV40 (simian virus 40)
   3618..4328    -  CDS            mCherry2: derivative of the monomeric red fluorescent protein mCherry mammalian codon-optimized
   4335..4538    -  CDS            mini-AID: minimal degron from the auxin-responsive IAA17 protein of Arabidopsis thaliana (Kubota et al., 2013) acts as an auxin-inducible degron (AID) in the presence of TIR1
   4572..4673    -  CDS            EIF3B (fragment): EIF3B_BOVIN - Also known as EIF3S9 From Bos taurus (Bovine).
   4822..4932    -  CDS            EIF3B (fragment): EIF3B_BOVIN - Also known as EIF3S9 From Bos taurus (Bovine).
   5267..5431    -  CDS            EIF3B (fragment): EIF3B_BOVIN - Also known as EIF3S9 From Bos taurus (Bovine).
   5463..5481    -  promoter       T7 promoter: promoter for bacteriophage T7 RNA polymerase
   5484..5631    +  CDS            lacZα (fragment): LacZα fragment of β-galactosidase; lacZ fragment
   5641..5944    +  CDS            ccdB (fragment): CcdB, a bacterial toxin that poisons DNA gyrase; ccdB; Plasmids containing the ccdB gene cannot be propagated in standard E. coli strains.
   5992..6261    +  CDS            tnpA (fragment): TN5P_ECOLX - Also known as tnp. Experimental evidence at protein level: Swiss-Prot protein existence level 1. Mediates transposition of transposon Tn5 by a 'cut and paste' mechanism. First, the monomeric transposase binds the 19 bp inverted DNA repeats flanking the transposon. Then, dimerization of the DNA- bound transposase creates a synaptic DNA complex. After nicking of the first DNA strand, excision of the transposon proceeds through a series of intermediates. The transposase then mediates the insertion of the transposon at a new site by strand transfer. The activity of the wild- type tran
   6293..7087    +  CDS            NeoR/KanR: aminoglycoside phosphotransferase from Tn5; aph(3')-II (or nptII); confers resistance to neomycin, kanamycin, and G418 (Geneticin®)
   7108..7158    -  misc_feature   bom (fragment): basis of mobility region from pBR322
   7185..7273    +  promoter       AmpR promoter (fragment): bla
   7293..7667    +  CDS            BleoR: antibiotic-binding protein; Sh ble from Streptoalloteichus hindustanus; confers resistance to bleomycin, phleomycin, and Zeocin™
   7805..8393    +  rep_origin     ori: high-copy-number ColE1/pMB1/pBR322/pUC origin of replication
   8576..55      +  CDS            lacI (fragment) (across the origin): lac repressor; lacI; The lac repressor binds to the lac operator to inhibit transcription in E. coli. This inhibition can be relieved by adding lactose or isopropyl-β-D-thiogalactopyranoside (IPTG).
>Addgene plasmid #192238 | eIF3b- pMK293 (mAID-mCherry2-Hygro) plasmid | addgene full sequence | sequence record 380717 | Addgene NGS Result
CGATTCATTAATGCAGCTGGCACGACAGGTTTCCCGACTGGAAAGCGGGCAGTGAGCGCAACGCAATTAA
TGTGAGTTAGCTCACTCATTAGGCACCCCAGGCTTTACACTTTATGCTTCCGGCTCGTATGTTGTGTGGA
ATTGTGAGCGGATAACAATTTCACACAGGAAACAGCTATGACCATGATTACGCCAAGCTATTTAGGTGAC
ACTATAGAATACTCAAGCTATGCATCAAGCTTGGTACCACTAGTAACGGCCGCCAGTGTGATGGATATCT
GCAGAATTCGCCCTTGAGTCCTGTAGCTCAGCGCGGGAACAGCAGGCGGAGTCCGTCCCCTGGATAGACA
GGCATGGCGGCCCTAAACGGCACCACCTCAAAAGGCTGAGGGACCCCCTGAACATCGCCTTGGGGCTGAC
GTTGAGTCCCGCAAGAGGAGCCACCCCGGCCACAGAGAGCTGAGCCCGTGTGCCACCCCTACTCGCTCAT
GGTCCCACCCTGGGGGGACAGCAACCAGGCCACCCTCAGGCACCCCATTAGGCCTTCTGTCCCACATGTG
CCCATGCTGTGAGGCGCGGAGGCCCCCAGGACTCAGGAGCTCCCGCACTCTGCTCCCCAGCCCCCGACTT
GGAAGGCTCTTGTCTCAGAACTGCTGAAACCACAGTCACAGCCGTGCACGCCAGTGTTTCTTTCCAGTGG
ACACACCGCGGCCGTCACTAGCACAGGTATCAGGAAATGGCCAGGCATGGCCACCCTCCTCTTCCTGGCA
CTTCCCAACACCTGGCCACAGCTCCTCCCTCACCCAGCACTGCCTGAAAGGCGCCATCTGCAATGTGGTC
AGAGGGCGCAGTCGAGGCCACGTCGGCACCGACTCTACATTTCACACGAGGCTCAGCTAACCCTGGGCAC
ATGACACTAGGGCTTCACCCTTCACCCCTGCCTTAAAGGAGGTGCTTCCTCAGTGACGGGGATAACTGAA
GCAGCATGAGCAGCCAACAGGACCCCCATCGCGCCCCCTGCAGACGCTCACCACAGTGCTCCAGGTCAGG
ATCCTAGTGAACCTCTTCGAGGGACCTAATAACTTCGTATAGCATACATTATACGAAGTTATATTAAGGG
TTCCGGATCTCGACCAGCTTCTGATGGAATTAGAACTTGGCAAAACAATACTGAGAATGAAGTGTATGTG
GAACAGAGGCTGCTGATCTCGTTCTTCAGGCTATGAAACTGACACATTTGGAAACCACAGTACTTAGAAC
CACAAAGTGGGAATCAAGAGAAAAACAATGATCCCACGAGAGATCTATAGATCTATAGATCATGAGTGGG
AGGAATGAGCTGGCCCTTAATTTGGTTTTGCTTGTTTAAATTATGATATCCAACTATGAAACATTATCAT
AAAGCAATAGTAAAGAGCCTTCAGTAAAGAGCAGGCATTTATCTAATCCCACCCCACCCCCACCCCCGTA
GCTCCAATCCTTCCATTCAAAATGTAGGTACTCTGTTCTCACCCTTCTTAACAAAGTATGACAGGAAAAA
CTTCCATTTTAGTGGACATCTTTATTGTTTAATAGATCATCAATTTCTGCATCCCGGGGATCTGATATCA
TCGATGCATGGGGTCGTGCGCTCCTTTCGGTCGGGCGCTGCGGGTCGTGGGGCGGGCGGCTAGCCTATTC
CTTTGCCCTCGGACGAGTGCTGGGGCGTCGGTTTCCACTATCGGCGAGTACTTCTACACAGCCATCGGTC
CAGACGGCCGCGCTTCTGCGGGCGATTTGTGTACGCCCGACAGTCCCGGCTCCGGATCGGACGATTGCGT
CGCATCGACCCTGCGCCCAAGCTGCATCATCGAAATTGCCGTCAACCAAGCTCTGATAGAGTTGGTCAAG
ACCAATGCGGAGCATATACGCCCGGAGCCGCGGCGATCCTGCAAGCTCCGGATGCCTCCGCTCGAAGTAG
CGCGTCTGCTGCTCCATACAAGCCAACCACGGCCTCCAGAAGAAGATGTTGGCGACCTCGTATTGGGAAT
CCCCGAACATCGCCTCGCTCCAGTCAATGACCGCTGTTATGCGGCCATTGTCCGTCAGGACATTGTTGGA
GCCGAAATCCGCGTGCACGAGGTGCCGGACTTCGGGGCAGTCCTCGGCCCAAAGCATCAGCTCATCGAGA
GCCTGCGCGACGGACGCACTGACGGTGTCGTCCATCACAGTTTGCCAGTGATACACATGGGGATCAGCAA
TCGCGCATATGAAATCACGCCATGTAGTGTATTGACCGATTCCTTGCGGTCCGAATGGGCCGAACCCGCT
CGTCTGGCTAAGATCGGCCGCAGCGATCGCATCCATGGCCTCCGCGACCGGCTGCAGAACAGCGGGCAGT
TCGGTTTCAGGCAGGTCTTGCAACGTGACACCCTGTGCACGGCGGGAGATGCAATAGGTCAGGCTCTCGC
TGAATTCCCCAATGTCAAGCACTTCCGGAATCGGGAGCGCGGCCGATGCAAAGTGCCGATAAACATAACG
ATCTTTGTAGAAACCATCGGCGCAGCTATTTACCCGCAGGACATATCCACGCCCTCCTACATCGAAGCTG
AAAGCACGAGATTCTTCGCCCTCCGAGAGCTGCATCAGGTCGGAGACGCTGTCGAACTTTTCGATCAGAA
ACTTCTCGACAGACGTCGCGGTGAGTTCAGGCTTTCCGGATCTATCCATGCTAGCGGTAAGCTTCAGCTG
CTCGAGATCTAGATGGATGCAGGTCGAAAGGCCCGGAGATGAGGAAGAGGAGAACAGCGCGGCAGACGTG
CGCTTTTGAAGCGTGCAGAATGCCGGGCCTCCGGAGGACCTTCGGGCGCCCGCCCCGCCCCTGAGCCCNC
CCCTGAGCCCGCCCCCGGACCCACCCCTTCCCAGCCTCTGAGCCCAGAAAGCGAAGGAGCAAAGCTGCTA
TTGGCCGCTGCCCCAAAGGCCTACCCGCTTCCATTGCTCAGCGGTGCTGTCCATCTGCACGAGACTAGTG
AGACGTGCTACTTCCATTTGTCACGTCCTGCACGACGCGAGCTGCGGGGCGGGGGGGAACTTCCTGACTA
GGGGAGGAGTAGAAGGTGGCGCGAAGGGGCCACCAAAGAACGGAGTCGGTTGGCGCCTACCGGTGGATGT
GGAATGTGTGCGAGGCCAGAGGCCACTTGTGTAGCGCCAAGTGCCCAGCGGGGCTGCTAAAGCGCATGCT
CCAGACTGCCTTGGGAAAAGCGCCTCCCCTACCCGGTAGAATTTCGAGGTCGAGATCCTAAGCTTGGCTG
GACGTAAACTCCTCTTCAGACCTAATAACTTCGTATAGCATACATTATACGAAGTTATATTAAGGGTTAT
TGAATATGATCGACGCGTTAAGATACATTGATGAGTTTGGACAAACCACAACTAGAATGCAGTGAAAAAA
ATGCTTTATTTGTGAAATTTGTGATGCTATTGCTTTATTTGTAACCATTATAAGCTGCAATAAACAAGTT
AACAACAACAATTGCATTCATTTTATGTTTCAGGTTCAGGGGGAGGTGTGGGAGGTTTTTTAAAGCAAGT
AAAACCTCTACAAATGTGGTATGGCTGATTATGATCAGTTATCTAGATTACTTGTACAGCTCGTCCATGC
CGCCGGTGGAGTGGCGGCCCTCGGCGCGTTCGTACTGTTCCACGATGGTGTAGTCCTCGTTGTGGGAAAG
GATGTCCAACTTGATGTCGACGTTGTAGGCGCCGGGCAGCTGCACGGGCTTCTTGGCCTTGTAGGTGGTC
TTGACCTCAGCGTCGTAGTGGCCGCCGTCCTTCAGCTTCAGCCTCTGCTTGATCTCGCCCTTCAGGGCGC
CGTCCTCGGGGTACATCCGCTCAGTGGAGGCCTCCCAGCCCATGGTACGACACTGCATTACGGGGCCGTC
GGAGGGGAAGTTGGTGCCGCGCAGCTTCACCTTGTAGATGAACTCGCCGTCCTGCAGGGAGGAGTCCTGG
GTCACGGTCACCACGCCGCCGTCCTCGAAGTTCATCACGCGCTCCCAATTGAAGCCCTCGGGGAAGGACA
GCTTCAAGTAGTCGGGGATGTCGGCGGGGTGCTTCACGTAGGCCTTGGAGCCGTACATGAACTGAGGGGA
CAGGATGTCCCAGGCGAAGGGCAGGGGGCCACCCTTGGTCACCTTCAGCTTGGCGGTCTGGGTGCCCTCG
TAGGGGCGGCCCTCGCCCTCGCCCTCGATCTCGAACTCGTGGCCGTTCACGGAGCCCTCCATGTGCACCT
TGAAGCGCATGAACTCCTTGATGATGGCCATGTTATCCTCCTCGCCCTTGCTCACCATGCTAGCTTTATA
CATCCTCAAATCGATTTTCCTCAAGTACGGTGCTCCGTCCATTGATACCTTCACGAACGCCGCCGCCTCC
GGGCCACCGCTTGATTTTTGGCAGGAAACCATCACGTTCTTCCGGTATGATCTCACCGGTGGCCATCCCA
CAACTTGTGCCTTGGCCGGAGGTTTGGCTGGATCTTTAGGACAAGCACTCTTCTCCTTGGCGCCTGCACC
GGATCCTCCTCCTCCTCCTCCCTCTTGGTTGCCGAGGGGAATGATTTCTTCAGTGACGAAGAACTCAATG
GTCTCCTCTTCCCAATCATCGACATTGCTGTCCAGCTCGTCAGTGTCCACCCCTGAGGGGACAAAGGGCG
CAGATCACCCATGGGGGCACATGCCTAGTGGCACCGCCGAGGCCAGTGGGAAGGAACGCAGGAGTCCGCG
GGCACCAGGGCCCAGGGGCAGCGTAAGGGCCAGCTCCTGGGGACTGAGGGATCTCTAAGTTACCTCCTCG
CAACTCCAGGCGCTCGTTTTTCTGCTCCATATAGAGCTCCTGGGCCATTTTCCGGTACTTCCGGAAATCT
TCCATCATGGTGCGCCTTCTCTCCACCAATTCCTATGCATGAGGTTGGGGAAAGCACAGAACTGGTAAGA
CAAGTGCCTCCCCATCGCGAAGAGCCCACACCCAGGCGGACGGTGCCAGAAGGACAGCATACAGAGGCAC
TCAAGCAGGAATGGCTAGTCCATTCATTCTCACTTTTCCCCCAACGCTGCCCCCCACCCACAAGGCAGCA
GTGAGGTCACCAACTCCAAGTCCCCGTGCCAACCCCAGTTCCCCAGTGCATCCCTCCTGGGGGGGAACAG
AACCAGTGTCTTCGGAGCAGAGGCAACTCTGAGCACATACACAGCAGCTCCCCGCAGCCCCGCCTTTGCC
ATGATGGCGGATGTCACAGCACAGCCCTCATTTTGGGAATGAGGCTCACCTTTGAGGCTTTGGACTGACT
CAAACGATCCTTCTGTTCAAAGATCTTAGAGTATTTCTTCAGATCCTTTTTAATTTGCTGAAACAAAAGA
CCCATCACTCAGAAGGGCGAATTCCAGCACACTGGCGGCCGTTCGAGCATGCATCTAGAGGGCCCAATTC
GCCCTATAGTGAGTCGTATTACAATTCACTGGCCGTCGTTTTACAACGTCGTGACTGGGAAAACCCTGGC
GTTACCCAACTTAATCGCCTTGCAGCACATCCCCCTTTCGCCAGCTGGCGTAATAGCGAAGAGGCCCGCA
CCGATCGCCCTTCCCAACAGTTGCGCAGCCTATACGTACGGCAGTTTAAGGTTTACACCTATAAAAGAGA
GAGCCGTTATCGTCTGTTTGTGGATGTACAGAGTGATATTATTGACACGCCGGGGCGACGGATGGTGATC
CCCCTGGCCAGTGCACGTCTGCTGTCAGATAAAGTCTCCCGTGAACTTTACCCGGTGGTGCATATCGGGG
ATGAAAGCTGGCGCATGATGACCACCGATATGGCCAGTGTGCCGGTCTCCGTTATCGGGGAAGAAGTGGC
TGATCTCAGCCACCGCGAAAATGACATCAAAAACGCCATTAACCTGATGTTCTGGGGAATATAAATGTCA
GGCATGAGATTATCAAAAAGGATCTTCACCTAGATCCTTTTCACGTAGAAAGCCAGTCCGCAGAAACGGT
GCTGACCCCGGATGAATGTCAGCTACTGGGCTATCTGGACAAGGGAAAACGCAAGCGCAAAGAGAAAGCA
GGTAGCTTGCAGTGGGCTTACATGGCGATAGCTAGACTGGGCGGTTTTATGGACAGCAAGCGAACCGGAA
TTGCCAGCTGGGGCGCCCTCTGGTAAGGTTGGGAAGCCCTGCAAAGTAAACTGGATGGCTTTCTTGCCGC
CAAGGATCTGATGGCGCAGGGGATCAAGCTCTGATCAAGAGACAGGATGAGGATCGTTTCGCATGATTGA
ACAAGATGGATTGCACGCAGGTTCTCCGGCCGCTTGGGTGGAGAGGCTATTCGGCTATGACTGGGCACAA
CAGACAATCGGCTGCTCTGATGCCGCCGTGTTCCGGCTGTCAGCGCAGGGGCGCCCGGTTCTTTTTGTCA
AGACCGACCTGTCCGGTGCCCTGAATGAACTGCAAGACGAGGCAGCGCGGCTATCGTGGCTGGCCACGAC
GGGCGTTCCTTGCGCAGCTGTGCTCGACGTTGTCACTGAAGCGGGAAGGGACTGGCTGCTATTGGGCGAA
GTGCCGGGGCAGGATCTCCTGTCATCTCACCTTGCTCCTGCCGAGAAAGTATCCATCATGGCTGATGCAA
TGCGGCGGCTGCATACGCTTGATCCGGCTACCTGCCCATTCGACCACCAAGCGAAACATCGCATCGAGCG
AGCACGTACTCGGATGGAAGCCGGTCTTGTCGATCAGGATGATCTGGACGAAGAGCATCAGGGGCTCGCG
CCAGCCGAACTGTTCGCCAGGCTCAAGGCGAGCATGCCCGACGGCGAGGATCTCGTCGTGACCCATGGCG
ATGCCTGCTTGCCGAATATCATGGTGGAAAATGGCCGCTTTTCTGGATTCATCGACTGTGGCCGGCTGGG
TGTGGCGGACCGCTATCAGGACATAGCGTTGGCTACCCGTGATATTGCTGAAGAGCTTGGCGGCGAATGG
GCTGACCGCTTCCTCGTGCTTTACGGTATCGCCGCTCCCGATTCGCAGCGCATCGCCTTCTATCGCCTTC
TTGACGAGTTCTTCTGAATTATTAACGCTTACAATTTCCTGATGCGGTATTTTCTCCTTACGCATCTGTG
CGGTATTTCACACCGCATCAGGTGGCACTTTTCGGGGAAATGTGCGCGGAACCCCTATTTGTTTATTTTT
CTAAATACATTCAAATATGTATCCGCTCATGAGACAATAACCCTGATAAATGCTTCAATAATAGCACGTG
AGGAGGGCCACCATGGCCAAGTTGACCAGTGCCGTTCCGGTGCTCACCGCGCGCGACGTCGCCGGAGCGG
TCGAGTTCTGGACCGACCGGCTCGGGTTCTCCCGGGACTTCGTGGAGGACGACTTCGCCGGTGTGGTCCG
GGACGACGTGACCCTGTTCATCAGCGCGGTCCAGGACCAGGTGGTGCCGGACAACACCCTGGCCTGGGTG
TGGGTGCGCGGCCTGGACGAGCTGTACGCCGAGTGGTCGGAGGTCGTGTCCACGAACTTCCGGGACGCCT
CCGGGCCGGCCATGACCGAGATCGGCGAGCAGCCGTGGGGGCGGGAGTTCGCCCTGCGCGACCCGGCCGG
CAACTGCGTGCACTTCGTGGCCGAGGAGCAGGACTGACACGTGCTAAAACTTCATTTTTAATTTAAAAGG
ATCTAGGTGAAGATCCTTTTTGATAATCTCATGACCAAAATCCCTTAACGTGAGTTTTCGTTCCACTGAG
CGTCAGACCCCGTAGAAAAGATCAAAGGATCTTCTTGAGATCCTTTTTTTCTGCGCGTAATCTGCTGCTT
GCAAACAAAAAAACCACCGCTACCAGCGGTGGTTTGTTTGCCGGATCAAGAGCTACCAACTCTTTTTCCG
AAGGTAACTGGCTTCAGCAGAGCGCAGATACCAAATACTGTTCTTCTAGTGTAGCCGTAGTTAGGCCACC
ACTTCAAGAACTCTGTAGCACCGCCTACATACCTCGCTCTGCTAATCCTGTTACCAGTGGCTGCTGCCAG
TGGCGATAAGTCGTGTCTTACCGGGTTGGACTCAAGACGATAGTTACCGGATAAGGCGCAGCGGTCGGGC
TGAACGGGGGGTTCGTGCACACAGCCCAGCTTGGAGCGAACGACCTACACCGAACTGAGATACCTACAGC
GTGAGCTATGAGAAAGCGCCACGCTTCCCGAAGGGAGAAAGGCGGACAGGTATCCGGTAAGCGGCAGGGT
CGGAACAGGAGAGCGCACGAGGGAGCTTCCAGGGGGAAACGCCTGGTATCTTTATAGTCCTGTCGGGTTT
CGCCACCTCTGACTTGAGCGTCGATTTTTGTGATGCTCGTCAGGGGGGCGGAGCCTATGGAAAAACGCCA
GCAACGCGGCCTTTTTACGGTTCCTGGCCTTTTGCTGGCCTTTTGCTCACATGTTCTTTCCTGCGTTATC
CCCTGATTCTGTGGATAACCGTATTACCGCCTTTGAGTGAGCTGATACCGCTCGCCGCAGCCGAACGACC
GAGCGCAGCGAGTCAGTGAGCGAGGAAGCGGAAGAGCGCCCAATACGCAAACCGCCTCTCCCCGCGCGTT
GGC
